>Addgene plasmid #98616 | pCR8/GW/TOPO-ELK1 | addgene full sequence | sequence record 182579 | Addgene NGS Result
GTAAAACGACGGCCAGTCTTAAGCTCGGGCCCCAAATAATGATTTTATTTTGACTGATAGTGACCTGTTC
GTTGCAACAAATTGATGAGCAATGCTTTTTTATAATGCCAACTTTGTACAAAAAAGCAGGCTCCGAATTC
GCCCTTACCATGGACCCATCTGTGACGCTGTGGCAGTTTCTGCTGCAGCTTCTGAGAGAACAAGGTAATG
GCCACATCATCTCCTGGACCTCACGGGATGGTGGTGAGTTCAAGTTGGTGGATGCAGAGGAGGTGGCCCG
GCTATGGGGACTGCGCAAGAACAAGACCAACATGAATTACGACAAGCTTAGCCGGGCCTTGCGGTACTAC
TATGATAAGAATATCATCCGCAAGGTGAGCGGCCAGAAGTTTGTCTACAAGTTTGTGTCCTACCCAGAGG
TTGCAGGGTGCTCCACTGAAGACTGCCCACCCCAGCCTGAGGTGTCTGTAACCTCGGCCATAGCCATGGC
CCCTGCTACTGTCCATGCAGGCCCAGGGGACACTGCCACTGGAAAGCCAGGAACACCAAAGGGTGCAGGA
ATGACAGGCCAAGGTGGCTTAGCACGAAGCAGCCGGAATGAATACATGCGCTCGGGCCTCTATTCTACCT
TCACAATACAATCCCTGCAGCCACAGCCACAGCCACCCATTCCTCCTCGGCCTGCCTCAGTGCTTCCCAA
CACTACCCCTGCAGGAGTACCAGCACCCGCCTCAGGGAGCAGGAGCACCAGTCCAAACCCCTTAGAAGCC
TGTTTGGAAGCAGAAGAGGCTGGTCTGCCCCTGCAGGTTATCCTAACCCCACCAGAGGCCCCAAACCGAA
AATCCGAAGAGTTGAGTCTGGACCCAAGTTTTGGCCATCCACAGCCCCCAGAAGTCAAAGTGGAGGGGCC
TAAGGAAGAATTGGAAGCTGCAAGGGCTGGAGGCTTCAGTTCAGAAGCTGTCAAAGCTGAACCAGAAGTC
TCAGCCTCAGAAGGCCTGCTGGCTCGGCTCCCAGCCATCCTAACAGAGAACACAGCCCAGGTGTGTGGCC
TCTCCACTTCCACCACTGAGATCACCCAACCGCAGAAGGGCCGAAAGCCTCGGGACCTGGAACTTCCACT
TAGCCCAAGCCTGCTGGGTGGCCAGGGACCTGAACGGACTCCAGGATCAGGAACAAGCTCTGGTCTTCAG
GCACCGGGGCCAGCGCTAACGCCATCCCTGCTCCCCACACATACCTTGACCCCGGTGCTGCTGACACCCA
GCTCGCTGCCCCCTAGCATCCATTTCTGGAGCACTCTGAGTCCAATTGCACCCCGTAGTCCAGCCAAGCT
CTCCTTCCAGTTTCCGTCCAGTGGCAGCGCACAGGTGCACATCCCTTCCATCAGTGTGGATGGCCTCTCG
ACCCCCGTGGTGCTCTCCCCAGGGCCCCAGAAGCCAAAGGGCGAATTCGACCCAGCTTTCTTGTACAAAG
TTGGCATTATAAAAAATAATTGCTCATCAATTTGTTGCAACGAACAGGTCACTATCAGTCAAAATAAAAT
CATTATTTGCCATCCAGCTGATATCCCCTATAGTGAGTCGTATTACATGGTCATAGCTGTTTCCTGGCAG
CTCTGGCCCGTGTCTCAAAATCTCTGATGTTACATTGCACAAGATAAAAATATATCATCATGCCTCCTCT
AGACCAGCCAGGACAGAAATGCCTCGACTTCGCTGCTACCCAAGGTTGCCGGGTGACGCACACCGTGGAA
ACGGATGAAGGCACGAACCCAGTGGACATAAGCCTGTTCGGTTCGTAAGCTGTAATGCAAGTAGCGTATG
CGCTCACGCAACTGGTCCAGAACCTTGACCGAACGCAGCGGTGGTAACGGCGCAGTGGCGGTTTTCATGG
CTTGTTATGACTGTTTTTTTGGGGTACAGTCTATGCCTCGGGCATCCAAGCAGCAAGCGCGTTACGCCGT
GGGTCGATGTTTGATGTTATGGAGCAGCAACGATGTTACGCAGCAGGGCAGTCGCCCTAAAACAAAGTTA
AACATTATGAGGGAAGCGGTGATCGCCGAAGTATCGACTCAACTATCAGAGGTAGTTGGCGTCATCGAGC
GCCATCTCGAACCGACGTTGCTGGCCGTACATTTGTACGGCTCCGCAGTGGATGGCGGCCTGAAGCCACA
CAGTGATATTGATTTGCTGGTTACGGTGACCGTAAGGCTTGATGAAACAACGCGGCGAGCTTTGATCAAC
GACCTTTTGGAAACTTCGGCTTCCCCTGGAGAGAGCGAGATTCTCCGCGCTGTAGAAGTCACCATTGTTG
TGCACGACGACATCATTCCGTGGCGTTATCCAGCTAAGCGCGAACTGCAATTTGGAGAATGGCAGCGCAA
TGACATTCTTGCAGGTATCTTCGAGCCAGCCACGATCGACATTGATCTGGCTATCTTGCTGACAAAAGCA
AGAGAACATAGCGTTGCCTTGGTAGGTCCAGCGGCGGAGGAACTCTTTGATCCGGTTCCTGAACAGGATC
TATTTGAGGCGCTAAATGAAACCTTAACGCTATGGAACTCGCCGCCCGACTGGGCTGGCGATGAGCGAAA
TGTAGTGCTTACGTTGTCCCGCATTTGGTACAGCGCAGTAACCGGCAAAATCGCGCCGAAGGATGTCGCT
GCCGACTGGGCAATGGAGCGCCTGCCGGCCCAGTATCAGCCCGTCATACTTGAAGCTAGACAGGCTTATC
TTGGACAAGAAGAAGATCGCTTGGCCTCGCGCGCAGATCAGTTGGAAGAATTTGTCCACTACGTGAAAGG
CGAGATCACCAAGGTAGTCGGCAAATAACCCTCGAGCCACCCATGACCAAAATCCCTTAACGTGAGTTAC
GCGTCGTTCCACTGAGCGTCAGACCCCGTAGAAAAGATCAAAGGATCTTCTTGAGATCCTTTTTTTCTGC
GCGTAATCTGCTGCTTGCAAACAAAAAAACCACCGCTACCAGCGGTGGTTTGTTTGCCGGATCAAGAGCT
ACCAACTCTTTTTCCGAAGGTAACTGGCTTCAGCAGAGCGCAGATACCAAATACTGTTCTTCTAGTGTAG
CCGTAGTTAGGCCACCACTTCAAGAACTCTGTAGCACCGCCTACATACCTCGCTCTGCTAATCCTGTTAC
CAGTGGCTGCTGCCAGTGGCGATAAGTCGTGTCTTACCGGGTTGGACTCAAGACGATAGTTACCGGATAA
GGCGCAGCGGTCGGGCTGAACGGGGGGTTCGTGCACACAGCCCAGCTTGGAGCGAACGACCTACACCGAA
CTGAGATACCTACAGCGTGAGCTATGAGAAAGCGCCACGCTTCCCGAAGGGAGAAAGGCGGACAGGTATC
CGGTAAGCGGCAGGGTCGGAACAGGAGAGCGCACGAGGGAGCTTCCAGGGGGAAACGCCTGGTATCTTTA
TAGTCCTGTCGGGTTTCGCCACCTCTGACTTGAGCGTCGATTTTTGTGATGCTCGTCAGGGGGGCGGAGC
CTATGGAAAAACGCCAGCAACGCGGCCTTTTTACGGTTCCTGGCCTTTTGCTGGCCTTTTGCTCACATGT
TCTTTCCTGCGTTATCCCCTGATTCTGTGGATAACCGTATTACCGCCTTTGAGTGAGCTGATACCGCTCG
CCGCAGCCGAACGACCGAGCGCAGCGAGTCAGTGAGCGAGGAAGCGGAAGAGCGCCCAATACGCAAACCG
CCTCTCCCCGCGCGTTGGCCGATTCATTAATGCAGCTGGCACGACAGGTTTCCCGACTGGAAAGCGGGCA
GTGAGCGCAACGCAATTAATACGCGTACCGCTAGCCAGGAAGAGTTTGTAGAAACGCAAAAAGGCCATCC
GTCAGGATGGCCTTCTGCTTAGTTTGATGCCTGGCAGTTTATGGCGGGCGTCCTGCCCGCCACCCTCCGG
GCCGTTGCTTCACAACGTTCAAATCCGCTCCCGGCGGATTTGTCCTACTCAGGAGAGCGTTCACCGACAA
ACAACAGATAAAACGAAAGGCCCAGTCTTCCGACTGAGCCTTTCGTTTTATTTGATGCCTGGCAGTTCCC
TACTCTCGCGTTAACGCTAGCATGGATGTTTTCCCAGTCACGACGTT
Features (pLannotate 1.2.2; 12 found; start..end, strand, type, name):
     33..132     +  protein_bind   attL1: mutant version of attL; recombination site for the Gateway® LR reaction LR Clonase™
    150..1436    +  CDS            Elk1: ELK1_MOUSE - Experimental evidence at protein level: Swiss-Prot protein existence level 1. Transcription factor that binds to purine-rich DNA sequences. Forms a ternary complex with SRF and the ETS and SRF motifs of the serum response element (SRE) on the promoter region of immediate early genes such as FOS and IER2 (By similarity). Induces target gene transcription upon JNK-signaling pathway stimulation (By similarity). From Mus musculus (Mouse).
   1450..1549    -  protein_bind   attL2: mutant version of attL; recombination site for the Gateway® LR reaction LR Clonase™
   1567..1585    -  promoter       T7 promoter: promoter for bacteriophage T7 RNA polymerase
   1775..1798    +  promoter       Pc promoter (fragment): intI1 (promoter lies within the coding sequence); class 1 integron promoter
   1974..2030    +  CDS            GmR (fragment): gentamycin acetyltransferase; aacC1; confers resistance to gentamycin
   2037..2828    +  CDS            SmR: aminoglycoside adenylyltransferase (Murphy, 1985); aadA; confers resistance to spectinomycin and streptomycin
   2921..3509    +  rep_origin     ori: high-copy-number ColE1/pMB1/pBR322/pUC origin of replication
   3692..3784    +  CDS            lacI (fragment): lac repressor; lacI; The lac repressor binds to the lac operator to inhibit transcription in E. coli. This inhibition can be relieved by adding lactose or isopropyl-β-D-thiogalactopyranoside (IPTG).
   3839..3866    -  terminator     rrnB T2 terminator: transcription terminator T2 from the E. coli rrnB gene
   3998..4041    +  terminator     rrnB T1 terminator: Escherichia coli rrnB; transcription terminator T1 from the E. coli rrnB gene
   4088..17      -  CDS            lacZα (fragment) (across the origin): LacZα fragment of β-galactosidase; lacZ fragment
