[The description below was written by a language model from this plasmid's Addgene catalogue record and pLannotate feature annotations shown in this document.]
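Description:
pCR8/GW/TOPO-ELK1 is a Gateway entry clone built in the Invitrogen pCR8/GW/TOPO backbone, a small TOPO TA cloning vector maintained in E. coli. The sequenced plasmid is about 4.1 kb, consistent with the 2.8 kb backbone plus a roughly 1.3 kb insert. It replicates from a high-copy ColE1/pUC-type origin and is selected with spectinomycin through the aadA (SmR) aminoglycoside adenylyltransferase gene. This gene appears to be driven by the upstream integron-derived Pc promoter fragment. Short annotated fragments of GmR, lacI and lacZα are backbone remnants rather than functional genes. The rrnB T1 and T2 terminators sit upstream of the cloning region, where they limit read-through transcription into the insert.

The payload is the mouse Elk1 coding sequence, which encodes an ETS-family transcription factor that forms a ternary complex with SRF at serum response elements of immediate early genes. The insert was introduced by TOPO cloning and lies between attL1 and attL2. An LR Clonase reaction can therefore transfer it in a defined orientation into any attR-containing destination vector. According to the depositor, the insert carries a Kozak sequence and lacks a stop codon, which makes it suitable for destination vectors that add C-terminal fusions or tags. No promoter for expression in mammalian cells is annotated in the entry vector. The only promoter near the insert is a T7 promoter beyond attL2, pointing back toward the insert on the opposite strand. Repository sequencing found a Q230R substitution in ELK1, which is not known to affect plasmid function. The plasmid serves as a shuttle source of Elk1 for building expression constructs, and the associated study concerned NKX2-5 mutations in congenital heart disease.
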