Addgene plasmid #98616: pCR8/GW/TOPO-ELK1
Purpose: Gateway entry TOPO TA cloning vector for ELK1
Depositing lab: Richard Harvey. Depositing organization: Victor Chang Cardiac Research Institute. Publication: NKX2-5 mutations causative for congenital heart disease retain functionality and are directed to hundreds of targets. Bouveret R, Waardenberg AJ, Schonrock N, Ramialison M, Doan T, de Jong D, Bondue A, Kaur G, Mohamed S, Fonoudi H, Chen CM, Wouters MA, Bhattacharya S, Plachta N, Dunwoodie SL, Chapman G, Blanpain C, Harvey RP. Elife. 2015 Jul 6;4. doi: 10.7554/eLife.06942. PubMed 26146939.
Backbone
  Vector backbone: pCR8/GW/TOPO
  Backbone manufacturer: Invitrogen
  Backbone size w/o insert (bp): 2817
  Vector type: TOPO TA cloning vector
Growth in bacteria
  Bacterial resistance: Spectinomycin, 50 μg/mL
  Growth temperature: 37°C
  Growth strain: NEB Stable
  Copy number: High Copy
Gene/Insert
  Gene/Insert name: ELK1
  Species: M. musculus (mouse)
  Insert size (bp): 1285
  Mutation: Q230R
  Entrez Gene: Elk1 (a.k.a. Elk-1)
  Cloning method: TOPO Cloning
Terms and licenses: Academic/Nonprofit Terms; Industry Terms: Not Available to Industry
Depositor comments: Insert contains Kozak sequence and no stop codon. Addgene's sequencing found a Q230R mutation in ELK1. This mutation is not known to affect plasmid function.
How to cite: pCR8/GW/TOPO-ELK1 was a gift from Richard Harvey (Addgene plasmid # 98616 ; http://n2t.net/addgene:98616 ; RRID:Addgene_98616)
